>Addgene plasmid #50586 | pHSN6A01 | addgene full sequence | sequence record 258465 | Addgene NGS Result
CGCTCTTTTCTCTTAGGTTTACCCGCCAATATATCCTGTCAAACACTGATAGTTTAAACTGAAGGCGGGA
AACGACAATCTGATCCAAGCTCAAGCTAAGCTCACGTGACGGAATTAAGCTTCGACTTGCCTTCCGCACA
ATACATCATTTCTTCTTAGCTTTTTTTCTTCTTCTTCGTTCATACAGTTTTTTTTTGTTTATCAGCTTAC
ATTTTCTTGAACCGTAGCTTTCGTTTTCTTCTTTTTAACTTTCCATTCGGAGTTTTTGTATCTTGTTTCA
TAGTTTGTCCCAGGATTAGAATGATTAGGCATCGAACCTTCAAGAATTTGATTGAATAAAACATCTTCAT
TCTTAAGATATGAAGATAATCTTCAAAAGGCCCCTGGGAATCTGAAAGAAGAGAAGCAGGCCCATTTATA
TGGGAAAGAACAATAGTATTTCTTATATAGGCCCATTTAAGTTGAAAACAATCTTCAAAAGTCCCACATC
GCTTAGATAAGAAAACGAAGCTGAGTTTATATACAGCTAGAGTCGAAGTAGTGATTGGGAGACCAACCCA
GTGGACATAAGCCTGTTCGGTTCGTAAGCTGTAATGCAAGTAGCGTATGCGCTCACGCAACTGGTCCAGA
ACCTTGACCGAACGCAGCGGTGGTAACGGCGCAGTGGCGGTTTTCATGGCTTGTTATGACTGTTTTTTTG
GGGTACAGTCTATGCCTCGGGCATCCAAGCAGCAAGCGCGTTACGCCGTGGGTCGATGTTTGATGTTATG
GAGCAGCAACGATGTTACGCAGCAGGGCAGTCGCCCTAAAACAAAGTTAAACATCATGGGGGAAGCGGTG
ATCGCCGAAGTATCGACTCAACTATCAGAGGTAGTTGGCGTCATCGAGCGCCATCTCGAACCGACGTTGC
TGGCCGTACATTTGTACGGCTCCGCAGTGGATGGCGGCCTGAAGCCACACAGTGATATTGATTTGCTGGT
TACGGTGACCGTAAGGCTTGATGAAACAACGCGGCGAGCTTTGATCAACGACCTTTTGGAAACTTCGGCT
TCCCCTGGAGAGAGCGAGATTCTCCGCGCTGTAGAAGTCACCATTGTTGTGCACGACGACATCATTCCGT
GGCGTTATCCAGCTAAGCGCGAACTGCAATTTGGAGAATGGCAGCGCAATGACATTCTTGCAGGTATCTT
CGAGCCAGCCACGATCGACATTGATCTGGCTATCTTGCTGACAAAAGCAAGAGAACATAGCGTTGCCTTG
GTAGGTCCAGCGGCGGAGGAACTCTTTGATCCGGTTCCTGAACAGGATCTATTTGAGGCGCTAAATGAAA
CCTTAACGCTATGGAACTCGCCGCCCGACTGGGCTGGCGATGAGCGAAATGTAGTGCTTACGTTGTCCCG
CATTTGGTACAGCGCAGTAACCGGCAAAATCGCGCCGAAGGATGTCGCTGCCGACTGGGCAATGGAGCGC
CTGCCGGCCCAGTATCAGCCCGTCATACTTGAAGCTAGACAGGCTTATCTTGGACAAGAAGAAGATCGCT
TGGCCTCGCGCGCAGATCAGTTGGAAGAATTTGTCCACTACGTGAAAGGCGAGATCACCAAGGTAGTCGG
CAAATAATGTCTAGCTAGAAATTCGTTCAAGCCGACGCCGCTTCGCGGCGCGGCTTAACTCAAGCGTTAG
ATGCACTAAGCACATAATTGCTCACAGCCAAACTATCAGGTCAAGTCTGCTTTTATTATTTTTAAGCGTG
CATAATAAGCCGGTCTCGGTTTTAGAGCTAGAAATAGCAAGTTAAAATAAGGCTAGTCCGTTATCAACTT
GAAAAAGTGGCACCGAGTCGGTGCTTTTTTTTGCAAAATTTTCCAGATCGATTTCTTCTTCCTCTGTTCT
TCGGCGTTCAATTTCTGGGGTTTTCTCTTCGTTTTCTGTAACTGAAACCTAAAATTTGACCTAAAAAAAA
TCTCAAATAATATGATTCAGTGGTTTTGTACTTTTCAGTTAGTTGAGTTTTGCAGTTCCGATGAGATAAA
CCAATAAGCTTGCATGCCTGCAGGTCAACATGGTGGAGCACGACACACTTGTCTACTCCAAAAATATCAA
AGATACAGTCTCAGAAGACCAAAGGGCAATTGAGACTTTTCAACAAAGGGTAATATCCGGAAACCTCCTC
GGATTCCATTGCCCAGCTATCTGTCACTTTATTGTGAAGATAGTGGAAAAGGAAGGTGGCTCCTACAAAT
GCCATCATTGCGATAAAGGAAAGGCCATCGTTGAAGATGCCTCTGCCGACAGTGGTCCCAAAGATGGACC
CCCACCCACGAGGAGCATCGTGGAAAAAGAAGACGTTCCAACCACGTCTTCAAAGCAAGTGGATTGATGT
GATAACATGGTGGAGCACGACACACTTGTCTACTCCAAAAATATCAAAGATACAGTCTCAGAAGACCAAA
GGGCAATTGAGACTTTTCAACAAAGGGTAATATCCGGAAACCTCCTCGGATTCCATTGCCCAGCTATCTG
TCACTTTATTGTGAAGATAGTGGAAAAGGAAGGTGGCTCCTACAAATGCCATCATTGCGATAAAGGAAAG
GCCATCGTTGAAGATGCCTCTGCCGACAGTGGTCCCAAAGATGGACCCCCACCCACGAGGAGCATCGTGG
AAAAAGAAGACGTTCCAACCACGTCTTCAAAGCAAGTGGATTGATGTGATATCTCCACTGACGTAAGGGA
TGACGCACAATCCCACTATCCTTCGCAAGACCCTTCCTCTATATAAGGAAGTTCATTTCATTTGGAGAGG
ACCTCGACCTCAACACAACATATACAAAACAAACGAATCTCAAGCAATCAAGCATTCTACTTCTATTGCA
GCAATTTAAATCATTTCTTTTAAAGCAAAAGCAATTTTCTGAAAATTTTCACCATTTACGAACGATACTC
GAGGGGGATCCCCAATACTTGTATGGCCGCGGCCGCTCTAGATGGATTACAAGGACCACGACGGGGATTA
CAAGGACCACGACATTGATTACAAGGATGATGATGACAAGATGGCTCCGAAGAAGAAGAGGAAGGTTGGC
ATCCACGGGGTGCCAGCTGCTGACAAGAAGTACTCGATCGGCCTCGCCATTGGGACTAACTCTGTTGGCT
GGGCCGTGATCACCGACGAGTACAAGGTGCCCTCAAAGAAGTTCAAGGTCCTGGGCAACACCGATCGGCA
TTCCATCAAGAAGAATCTCATTGGCGCTCTCCTGTTCGACAGCGGCGAGACGGCTGAGGCTACGCGGCTC
AAGCGCACCGCCCGCAGGCGGTACACGCGCAGGAAGAATCGCATCTGCTACCTGCAGGAGATTTTCTCCA
ACGAGATGGCGAAGGTTGACGATTCTTTCTTCCACAGGCTGGAGGAGTCATTCCTCGTGGAGGAGGATAA
GAAGCACGAGCGGCATCCAATCTTCGGCAACATTGTCGACGAGGTTGCCTACCACGAGAAGTACCCTACG
ATCTACCATCTGCGGAAGAAGCTCGTGGACTCCACAGATAAGGCGGACCTCCGCCTGATCTACCTCGCTC
TGGCCCACATGATTAAGTTCAGGGGCCATTTCCTGATCGAGGGGGATCTCAACCCGGACAATAGCGATGT
TGACAAGCTGTTCATCCAGCTCGTGCAGACGTACAACCAGCTCTTCGAGGAGAACCCCATTAATGCGTCA
GGCGTCGACGCGAAGGCTATCCTGTCCGCTAGGCTCTCGAAGTCTCGGCGCCTCGAGAACCTGATCGCCC
AGCTGCCGGGCGAGAAGAAGAACGGCCTGTTCGGGAATCTCATTGCGCTCAGCCTGGGGCTCACGCCCAA
CTTCAAGTCGAATTTCGATCTCGCTGAGGACGCCAAGCTGCAGCTCTCCAAGGACACATACGACGATGAC
CTGGATAACCTCCTGGCCCAGATCGGCGATCAGTACGCGGACCTGTTCCTCGCTGCCAAGAATCTGTCGG
ACGCCATCCTCCTGTCTGATATTCTCAGGGTGAACACCGAGATTACGAAGGCTCCGCTCTCAGCCTCCAT
GATCAAGCGCTACGACGAGCACCATCAGGATCTGACCCTCCTGAAGGCGCTGGTCAGGCAGCAGCTCCCC
GAGAAGTACAAGGAGATCTTCTTCGATCAGTCGAAGAACGGCTACGCTGGGTACATTGACGGCGGGGCCT
CTCAGGAGGAGTTCTACAAGTTCATCAAGCCGATTCTGGAGAAGATGGACGGCACGGAGGAGCTGCTGGT
GAAGCTCAATCGCGAGGACCTCCTGAGGAAGCAGCGGACATTCGATAACGGCAGCATCCCACACCAGATT
CATCTCGGGGAGCTGCACGCTATCCTGAGGAGGCAGGAGGACTTCTACCCTTTCCTCAAGGATAACCGCG
AGAAGATCGAGAAGATTCTGACTTTCAGGATCCCGTACTACGTCGGCCCACTCGCTAGGGGCAACTCCCG
CTTCGCTTGGATGACCCGCAAGTCAGAGGAGACGATCACGCCGTGGAACTTCGAGGAGGTGGTCGACAAG
GGCGCTAGCGCTCAGTCGTTCATCGAGAGGATGACGAATTTCGACAAGAACCTGCCAAATGAGAAGGTGC
TCCCTAAGCACTCGCTCCTGTACGAGTACTTCACAGTCTACAACGAGCTGACTAAGGTGAAGTATGTGAC
CGAGGGCATGAGGAAGCCGGCTTTCCTGTCTGGGGAGCAGAAGAAGGCCATCGTGGACCTCCTGTTCAAG
ACCAACCGGAAGGTCACGGTTAAGCAGCTCAAGGAGGACTACTTCAAGAAGATTGAGTGCTTCGATTCGG
TCGAGATCTCTGGCGTTGAGGACCGCTTCAACGCCTCCCTGGGGACCTACCACGATCTCCTGAAGATCAT
TAAGGATAAGGACTTCCTGGACAACGAGGAGAATGAGGATATCCTCGAGGACATTGTGCTGACACTCACT
CTGTTCGAGGACCGGGAGATGATCGAGGAGCGCCTGAAGACTTACGCCCATCTCTTCGATGACAAGGTCA
TGAAGCAGCTCAAGAGGAGGAGGTACACCGGCTGGGGGAGGCTGAGCAGGAAGCTCATCAACGGCATTCG
GGACAAGCAGTCCGGGAAGACGATCCTCGACTTCCTGAAGAGCGATGGCTTCGCGAACCGCAATTTCATG
CAGCTGATTCACGATGACAGCCTCACATTCAAGGAGGATATCCAGAAGGCTCAGGTGAGCGGCCAGGGGG
ACTCGCTGCACGAGCATATCGCGAACCTCGCTGGCTCGCCAGCTATCAAGAAGGGGATTCTGCAGACCGT
GAAGGTTGTGGACGAGCTGGTGAAGGTCATGGGCAGGCACAAGCCTGAGAACATCGTCATTGAGATGGCC
CGGGAGAATCAGACCACGCAGAAGGGCCAGAAGAACTCACGCGAGAGGATGAAGAGGATCGAGGAGGGCA
TTAAGGAGCTGGGGTCCCAGATCCTCAAGGAGCACCCGGTGGAGAACACGCAGCTGCAGAATGAGAAGCT
CTACCTGTACTACCTCCAGAATGGCCGCGATATGTATGTGGACCAGGAGCTGGATATTAACAGGCTCAGC
GATTACGACGTCGATGCCATCGTTCCACAGTCATTCCTGAAGGATGACTCCATTGACAACAAGGTCCTCA
CCAGGTCGGACAAGAACCGGGGCAAGTCTGATAATGTTCCTTCAGAGGAGGTCGTTAAGAAGATGAAGAA
CTACTGGCGCCAGCTCCTGAATGCCAAGCTGATCACGCAGCGGAAGTTCGATAACCTCACAAAGGCTGAG
AGGGGCGGGCTCTCTGAGCTGGACAAGGCGGGCTTCATCAAGAGGCAGCTGGTCGAGACACGGCAGATCA
CTAAGCACGTTGCGCAGATTCTCGACTCACGGATGAACACTAAGTACGATGAGAATGACAAGCTGATCCG
CGAGGTGAAGGTCATCACCCTGAAGTCAAAGCTCGTCTCCGACTTCAGGAAGGATTTCCAGTTCTACAAG
GTTCGGGAGATCAACAATTACCACCATGCCCATGACGCGTACCTGAACGCGGTGGTCGGCACAGCTCTGA
TCAAGAAGTACCCAAAGCTCGAGAGCGAGTTCGTGTACGGGGACTACAAGGTTTACGATGTGAGGAAGAT
GATCGCCAAGTCGGAGCAGGAGATTGGCAAGGCTACCGCCAAGTACTTCTTCTACTCTAACATTATGAAT
TTCTTCAAGACAGAGATCACTCTGGCCAATGGCGAGATCCGGAAGCGCCCCCTCATCGAGACGAACGGCG
AGACGGGGGAGATCGTGTGGGACAAGGGCAGGGATTTCGCGACCGTCAGGAAGGTTCTCTCCATGCCACA
AGTGAATATCGTCAAGAAGACAGAGGTCCAGACTGGCGGGTTCTCTAAGGAGTCAATTCTGCCTAAGCGG
AACAGCGACAAGCTCATCGCCCGCAAGAAGGACTGGGATCCGAAGAAGTACGGCGGGTTCGACAGCCCCA
CTGTGGCCTACTCGGTCCTGGTTGTGGCGAAGGTTGAGAAGGGCAAGTCCAAGAAGCTCAAGAGCGTGAA
GGAGCTGCTGGGGATCACGATTATGGAGCGCTCCAGCTTCGAGAAGAACCCGATCGATTTCCTGGAGGCG
AAGGGCTACAAGGAGGTGAAGAAGGACCTGATCATTAAGCTCCCCAAGTACTCACTCTTCGAGCTGGAGA
ACGGCAGGAAGCGGATGCTGGCTTCCGCTGGCGAGCTGCAGAAGGGGAACGAGCTGGCTCTGCCGTCCAA
GTATGTGAACTTCCTCTACCTGGCCTCCCACTACGAGAAGCTCAAGGGCAGCCCCGAGGACAACGAGCAG
AAGCAGCTGTTCGTCGAGCAGCACAAGCATTACCTCGACGAGATCATTGAGCAGATTTCCGAGTTCTCCA
AGCGCGTGATCCTGGCCGACGCGAATCTGGATAAGGTCCTCTCCGCGTACAACAAGCACCGCGACAAGCC
AATCAGGGAGCAGGCTGAGAATATCATTCATCTCTTCACCCTGACGAACCTCGGCGCCCCTGCTGCTTTC
AAGTACTTCGACACAACTATCGATCGCAAGAGGTACACAAGCACTAAGGAGGTCCTGGACGCGACCCTCA
TCCACCAGTCGATTACCGGCCTCTACGAGACGCGCATCGACCTGTCTCAGCTCGGGGGCGACAAGCGGCC
AGCGGCGACGAAGAAGGCGGGGCAGGCGAAGAAGAAGAAGTCCGGGTCATCAGGCAGCCCTAAGAAGAAG
AGGAAGGTCGGCAGCAGCGGCAGCCCCAAGAAGAAGAGGAAGGTCGGGTCGGACGCCCTCGACGATTTCG
ACCTCGATATGCTGGGCTCCGACGCCCTGGACGACTTCGACCTCGATATGCTCGGGAGCGACGCGCTCGA
CGACTTTGACCTCGATATGCTCGGGTCGGACGCTCTGGACGATTTTGACCTCGATATGCTGGGGTCGCCT
AAGAAGAAGCGGAAGGTTGGCTCATACCCATACGATGTGCCCGACTACGCCTCCTGAGCTCAGGCCTCCA
TACAAGTATTGGGGATCCACTACGAATTTCCCCGATCGTTCAAACATTTGGCAATAAAGTTTCTTAAGAT
TGAATCCTGTTGCCGGTCTTGCGATGATTATCATATAATTTCTGTTGAATTACGTTAAGCATGTAATAAT
TAACATGTAATGCATGACGTTATTTATGAGATGGGTTTTTATGATTAGAGTCCCGCAATTATACATTTAA
TACGCGATAGAAAACAAAATATAGCGCGCAAACTAGGATAAATTATCGCGCGCGGTGTCATCTATGTTAC
TAGATCGGGAATTCGAGGCGGTTTGCGTATTGGCTAGAGCAGCTTGCCAACATGGTGGAGCACGACACTC
TCGTCTACTCCAAGAATATCAAAGATACAGTCTCAGAAGACCAAAGGGCTATTGAGACTTTTCAACAAAG
GGTAATATCGGGAAACCTCCTCGGATTCCATTGCCCAGCTATCTGTCACTTCATCAAAAGGACAGTAGAA
AAGGAAGGTGGCACCTACAAATGCCATCATTGCGATAAAGGAAAGGCTATCGTTCAAGATGCCTCTGCCG
ACAGTGGTCCCAAAGATGGACCCCCACCCACGAGGAGCATCGTGGAAAAAGAAGACGTTCCAACCACGTC
TTCAAAGCAAGTGGATTGATGTGATATCTCCACTGACGTAAGGGATGACGCACAATCCCACTATCCTTCG
CAAGACCCTTCCTCTATATAAGGAAGTTCATTTCATTTGGAGAGGACACGCTGAAATCACCAGTCTCTCT
CTACAAATCTATCTCTCTCGAGCTTTCGCAGATCCGGGGGGCAATGAGATATGAAAAAGCCTGAACTCAC
CGCGACGTCTGTCGAGAAGTTTCTGATCGAAAAGTTCGACAGCGTCTCCGACCTGATGCAGCTCTCGGAG
GGCGAAGAATCTCGTGCTTTCAGCTTCGATGTAGGAGGGCGTGGATATGTCCTGCGGGTAAATAGCTGCG
CCGATGGTTTCTACAAAGATCGTTATGTTTATCGGCACTTTGCATCGGCCGCGCTCCCGATTCCGGAAGT
GCTTGACATTGGGGAGTTTAGCGAGAGCCTGACCTATTGCATCTCCCGCCGTTCACAGGGTGTCACGTTG
CAAGACCTGCCTGAAACCGAACTGCCCGCTGTTCTACAACCGGTCGCGGAGGCTATGGATGCGATCGCTG
CGGCCGATCTTAGCCAGACGAGCGGGTTCGGCCCATTCGGACCGCAAGGAATCGGTCAATACACTACATG
GCGTGATTTCATATGCGCGATTGCTGATCCCCATGTGTATCACTGGCAAACTGTGATGGACGACACCGTC
AGTGCGTCCGTCGCGCAGGCTCTCGATGAGCTGATGCTTTGGGCCGAGGACTGCCCCGAAGTCCGGCACC
TCGTGCACGCGGATTTCGGCTCCAACAATGTCCTGACGGACAATGGCCGCATAACAGCGGTCATTGACTG
GAGCGAGGCGATGTTCGGGGATTCCCAATACGAGGTCGCCAACATCTTCTTCTGGAGGCCGTGGTTGGCT
TGTATGGAGCAGCAGACGCGCTACTTCGAGCGGAGGCATCCGGAGCTTGCAGGATCGCCACGACTCCGGG
CGTATATGCTCCGCATTGGTCTTGACCAACTCTATCAGAGCTTGGTTGACGGCAATTTCGATGATGCAGC
TTGGGCGCAGGGTCGATGCGACGCAATCGTCCGATCCGGAGCCGGGACTGTCGGGCGTACACAAATCGCC
CGCAGAAGCGCGGCCGTCTGGACCGATGGCTGTGTAGAAGTACTCGCCGATAGTGGAAACCGACGCCCCA
GCACTCGTCCGAGGGCAAAGAAATAGAGTAGATGCCGACCGGGATCTGTCGATCGACAAGCTCGAGTTTC
TCCATAATAATGTGTGAGTAGTTCCCAGATAAGGGAATTAGGGTTCCTATAGGGTTTCGCTCATGTGTTG
AGCATATAAGAAACCCTTAGTATGTATTTGTATTTGTAAAATACTTCTATCAATAAAATTTCTAATTCCT
AAAACCAAAATCCAGTACTAAAATCCAGATCCCCCGAATTAATTCGGCGTTAATTCAGTACATTAAAAAC
GTCCGCAATGTGTTATTAAGTTGTCACTAGTCAGGTTAACTCAATTCGGCGTTAATTCAGTACATTAAAA
ACGTCCGCAATGTGTTATTAAGTTGTCTAAGCGTCAATTTGTTTACACCACAATATATCCTGCCACCAGC
CAGCCAACAGCTCCCCGACCGGCAGCTCGGCACAAAATCACCACTCGATACAGGCAGCCCATCAGTCCGG
GACGGCGTCAGCGGGAGAGCCGTTGTAAGGCGGCAGACTTTGCTCATGTTACCGATGCTATTCGGAAGAA
CGGCAACTAAGCTGCCGGGTTTGAAACACGGATGATCTCGCGGAGGGTAGCATGTTGATTGTAACGATGA
CAGAGCGTTGCTGCCTGTGATCACTTAAGTAACTAACTAACAGGAAGAGTTTGTAGAAACGCAAAAAGGC
CATCCGTCAGGATGGCCTTCTGCTTAGTTTGATGCCTGGCAGTTTATGGCGGGCGTCCTGCCCGCCACCC
TCCGGGCCGTTGCTTCACAACGTTCAAATCCGCTCCCGGCGGATTTGTCCTACTCAGGAGAGCGTTCACC
GACAAACAACAGATAAAACGAAAGGCCCAGTCTTCCGACTGAGCCTTTCGTTTTATTTGATGCCTGGCAG
TTCCCTACTCTCGCTTAGTAGTTAGACGTCCCCGAGATCCATGCTAGACCATGAATCCAGAAGCCCGAGA
GGTTGCCGCCTTTCGGGCTTTTTCTTTTTCAAAAAAAAAAATTTATAAAACGATCTGTTGCGGCCGGCCG
CCGGGTTGTGGGCAAAGGCGCTCGACGGTGGGCAACCGCTTGCGGTTGTCCACGGGCGGAGCCGGTGCGC
GTAGCGCATTGTCCACAAGCCAAGGGCGACCAATAATTGATATATATATTCATAATTGAAAAGCTAATTG
AACATACTACTTGCTGTAACTACTTGCCGGAGCGAGGGGTGTTTGCAAGCTGTTGATCTGAAAGGGCTAT
TAGCGTTCTCACGTGCCTTTTTGATTAGCGATTTCACGTGACCTTATTAGCGATTTCACGTACTCCGATT
AGCGATTTCACGTACCCTGATTAGCGATTTCACGTGGATAGTTTTTGGAGCGGGCCGGAAAGCCCCGTGA
ATCAAGGCTTTGCGGGGCATTAGCGGTTTCACGTGGATAACTACCCTCTATCCACAGGCTTCCGGGGATA
AAAAAGCCCGCTCGACGGCGGGCTGTTGGATGGGGATCTAGCGGTAATACGGTTATCCACAGAATCAGGG
GATAACGCAGGAAAGAACATGTGAGCAAAAGGCCAGCAAAAGGCCAGGAACCGTAAAAAGGCCGCGTTGC
TGGCGTTTTTCCATAGGCTCCGCCCCCCTGACGAGCATCACAAAAATCGACGCTCAAGTCAGAGGTGGCG
AAACCCGACAGGACTATAAAGATACCAGGCGTTTCCCCCTGGAAGCTCCCTCGTGCGCTCTCCTGTTCCG
ACCCTGCCGCTTACCGGATACCTGTCCGCCTTTCTCCCTTCGGGAAGCGTGGCGCTTTCTCATAGCTCAC
GCTGTAGGTATCTCAGTTCGGTGTAGGTCGTTCGCTCCAAGCTGGGCTGTGTGCACGAACCCCCCGTTCA
GCCCGACCGCTGCGCCTTATCCGGTAACTATCGTCTTGAGTCCAACCCGGTAAGACACGACTTATCGCCA
CTGGCAGCAGCCACTGGTAACAGGATTAGCAGAGCGAGGTATGTAGGCGGTGCTACAGAGTTCTTGAAGT
GGTGGCCTAACTACGGCTACACTAGAAGAACAGTATTTGGTATCTGCGCTCTGCTGAAGCCAGTTACCTT
CGGAAAAAGAGTTGGTAGCTCTTGATCCGGCAAACAAACCACCGCTGGTAGCGGTGGTTTTTTTGTTTGC
AAGCAGCAGATTACGCGCAGAAAAAAAGGATCTCAAGAAGATCCTTTGATCTTTTCTACGGGGTCTGACG
CTCAGTGGAACGGGGCCCAATCTGAATAATGTTACAACCAATTAACCAATTCTGATTAGAAAAACTCATC
GAGCATCAAATGAAACTGCAATTTATTCATATCAGGATTATCAATACCATATTTTTGAAAAAGCCGTTTC
TGTAATGAAGGAGAAAACTCACCGAGGCAGTTCCATAGGATGGCAAGATCCTGGTATCGGTCTGCGATTC
CGACTCGTCCAACATCAATACAACCTATTAATTTCCCCTCGTCAAAAATAAGGTTATCAAGTGAGAAATC
ACCATGAGTGACGACTGAATCCGGTGAGAATGGCAAAAGTTTATGCATTTCTTTCCAGACTTGTTCAACA
GGCCAGCCATTACGCTCGTCATCAAAATCACTCGCATCAACCAAACCGTTATTCATTCGTGATTGCGCCT
GAGCGAGACGAAATACGCGATCGCTGTTAAAAGGACAATTACAAACAGGAATCGAATGCAACCGGCGCAG
GGACACTGCCAGCGCATCAACAATATTTTCACCTGAATCAGGATATTCTTCTAATACCTGGAATGCTGTT
TTTCCGGGGATCGCAGTGGTGAGTAACCATGCATCATCAGGAGTACGGATAAAATGCTTGATGGTCGGAA
GAGGCATAAATTCCGTCAGCCAGTTTAGTCTGACCATCTCATCTGTAACATCATTGGCAACGCTACCTTT
GCCATGTTTCAGAAACAACTCTGGCGCATCGGGCTTCCCATACAAGCGATAGATTGTCGCACCTGATTGC
CCGACATTATCGCGAGCCCATTTATACCCATATAAATCAGCATCCATGTTGGAATTTAATCGCGGCCTCG
ACGTTTCCCGTTGAATATGGCTCATAACACCCCTTGTATTACTGTTTATGTAAGCAGACAGTTTTATTGT
TCATGATGATATATTTTTATCTTGTGCAATGTAACATCAGAGATTTTGAGACACGGGCCAGAGCTGCAGT
TTGATCCCGAGGGGAACCCTGTGGTTGACATGCACATACAAATGGACGAACGGATAAACCTTTTCACGCC
CTTTTAAATATCCGTTATTCTAATAAA
Features (pLannotate 1.2.2; 21 found; start..end, strand, type, name):
     17..41      -  misc_feature   RB T-DNA repeat: right border repeat from nopaline C58 T-DNA
    564..587     +  promoter       Pc promoter (fragment): intI1 (promoter lies within the coding sequence); class 1 integron promoter
    763..819     +  CDS            GmR (fragment): gentamycin acetyltransferase; aacC1; confers resistance to gentamycin
    830..1617    +  CDS            SmR (fragment): aminoglycoside adenylyltransferase (Murphy, 1985); aadA; confers resistance to spectinomycin and streptomycin
   1769..1844    +  misc_RNA       gRNA scaffold: guide RNA scaffold for the Streptococcus pyogenes CRISPR/Cas9 system
   2036..2056    -  misc_feature   MCS (fragment): pUC18/19 multiple cloning site
   2131..2802    +  promoter       CaMV 35S promoter (enhanced): cauliflower mosaic virus 35S promoter with a duplicated enhancer region
   2833..2869    +  ncRNA          PK1-TEV CVMV: Accession: RF01102 - 5'-leader pseudoknot of TEV/CVMV
   3027..3046    +  CDS            2xFLAG (fragment): two tandem FLAG® epitope tags
   3102..7202    +  CDS            cas9: CAS9_STRP1 - Also known as csn1 From Streptococcus pyogenes serotype M1.
   7594..7846    +  terminator     NOS terminator: nopaline synthase terminator and poly(A) signal
   7963..8308    +  promoter       CaMV 35S promoter: strong constitutive promoter from cauliflower mosaic virus
   8260..8306    +  promoter       minimal CaMV 35S promoter: minimal 35S promoter from cauliflower mosaic virus
   8381..9406    +  CDS            HygR: hygromycin B phosphotransferase confers resistance to hygromycin
   9447..9621    +  polyA_signal   CaMV poly(A) signal: cauliflower mosaic virus polyadenylation signal
   9771..9795    -  misc_feature   LB T-DNA repeat: left border repeat from nopaline C58 T-DNA
  10074..10101   -  terminator     rrnB T2 terminator: transcription terminator T2 from the E. coli rrnB gene
  10233..10276   +  terminator     rrnB T1 terminator: Escherichia coli rrnB; transcription terminator T1 from the E. coli rrnB gene
  10448..10883   -  rep_origin     pSa ori: origin of replication from bacterial plasmid pSa
  10998..11586   -  rep_origin     ori: high-copy-number ColE1/pMB1/pBR322/pUC origin of replication
  11676..12485   -  CDS            KanR: aminoglycoside phosphotransferase; aph(3')-Ia; confers resistance to kanamycin in bacteria or G418 (Geneticin®) in eukaryotes
