[The description below was written by a language model from this plasmid's Addgene catalogue record and pLannotate feature annotations shown in this document.]
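Description:
pHSN6A01 is a 12.7 kb pGreen-like binary vector for Agrobacterium-mediated plant transformation, built for CRISPR-based transcriptional activation rather than DNA cleavage. Outside the T-DNA, the backbone carries a high-copy ColE1/pUC-type origin for propagation in E. coli, the pSa origin characteristic of pGreen-type vectors (which generally depends on a replicase supplied in trans by a helper plasmid in Agrobacterium), and a kanamycin resistance gene. The record lists both kanamycin and spectinomycin for bacterial selection.

Three units lie between the nopaline-type right and left border repeats. Nearest the right border is the guide RNA cassette. The catalogue gives its promoter as Arabidopsis U6-26, a Pol III promoter, although the automated annotation did not detect it. The annotated spectinomycin/streptomycin resistance gene (aadA, with integron promoter fragments) sits immediately upstream of the S. pyogenes gRNA scaffold. That position suggests a placeholder that is replaced when a target sequence is cloned in, which would account for the spectinomycin selection of the empty vector, though the record does not state this explicitly.

The second unit is a maize codon-optimized, nuclease-dead Cas9 fused to VP64 (four minimal VP16 activation domains). It is driven by an enhanced (doubled) CaMV 35S promoter with a TEV-type leader element and terminated by the NOS terminator. The fusion carries an N-terminal 3xFLAG tag and NLS and a C-terminal NLS and HA tag. The third unit is a 35S-driven hygromycin phosphotransferase gene with a CaMV poly(A) signal, used to select transformed plants.

Once a guide is inserted, dCas9-VP64 is directed to a chosen promoter region to activate the gene of interest in plants.
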