Addgene plasmid #50586: pHSN6A01
Purpose: CRISPR/Cas based plant genome editing and gene regulation; expresses dCas9-VP64, gRNA scaffold for insertion of target sequence (AtU6-26 promoter), Hyg resistance
Depositing lab: Qi-Jun Chen. Depositing organization: China Agricultural University. Publication: A CRISPR/Cas9 toolkit for multiplex genome editing in plants. Xing HL, Dong L, Wang ZP, Zhang HY, Han CY, Liu B, Wang XC, Chen QJ. BMC Plant Biol. 2014 Nov 29;14(1):327. 10.1186/s12870-014-0327-y PubMed 25432517.
Backbone
  Vector backbone: pGreen-like binary vector
  Backbone manufacturer: Mullineaux Lab, see http://www.pgreen.ac.uk/
  Vector type: CRISPR ; Plant expression
  Selectable markers: Hygromycin
Growth in bacteria
  Bacterial resistance: Kanamycin and Spectinomycin, 50 & 50 μg/mL
  Growth temperature: 37°C
  Growth strain: DH5alpha
  Copy number: High Copy
Gene/Insert 1
  Gene/Insert name: dCas9-VP64 (alt name: Cas9)
  Species: Synthetic
  Mutation: dCas9 = defective in DNA cleavage; 4×minimal VP16 activation domain; maize codon–optimized dCas9-VP64 vectors were designed for targeted activation of the genes of interest
  Promoter: 2×35Sp
  Tag / fusion protein: 3xFLAG (N terminal on insert); NLS (N terminal on insert); NLS (C terminal on insert); HA (C terminal on insert)
  Cloning method: Unknown
  Sequencing primers: 5′ hSpCas9-R1, CGCTCGTGCTTCTTATCCTC
Gene/Insert 2
  Gene/Insert name: gRNA scaffold
  Species: Synthetic
  Promoter: AtU6-26p
  Cloning method: Unknown
  Sequencing primers: 5′ RB-F1, ggataaaccttttcacgccc
Terms and licenses: Academic/Nonprofit Terms; Industry Terms: Not Available to Industry
How to cite: pHSN6A01 was a gift from Qi-Jun Chen (Addgene plasmid # 50586 ; http://n2t.net/addgene:50586 ; RRID:Addgene_50586)
