>Addgene plasmid #50586 | pHSN6A01 | addgene partial sequence | sequence record 76851 | hSpCas9-R1 5'-CGCTCGTGCTTCTTATCCTC-3'
AAGAATCGTCAACCTTCGCCATCTCGTTGGAGAAAATCTCCTGCAGGTAGCAGATGCGATTCTTCCTGCG
CGTGTACCGCCTGCGGGCGGTGCGCTTGAGCCGCGTAGCCTCAGCCGTCTCGCCGCTGTCGAACAGGAGA
GCGCCAATGAGATTCTTCTTGATGGAATGCCGATCGGTGTTGCCCAGGACCTTGAACTTCTTTGAGGGCA
CCTTGTACTCGTCGGTGATCACGGCCCAGCCAACAGAGTTAGTCCCAATGGCGAGGCCGATCGAGTACTT
CTTGTCAGCAGCTGGCACCCCGTGGATGCCAACCTTCCTCTTCTTCTTCGGAGCCATCTTGTCATCATCA
TCCTTGTAATCAATGTCGTGGTCCTTGTAATCCCCGTCGTGGTCCTTGTAATCCATCTAGAGCGGCCGCG
GCCATACAAGTATTGGGGATCCCCCTCGAGTATCGTTCGTAAATGGTGAAAATTTTCAGAAAATTGCTTT
TGCTTTAAAAGAAATGATTTAAATTGCTGCAATAGAAGTAGAATGCTTGATTGCTTGAGATTCGTTTGTT
TTGTATATGTTGTGTTGAGGTCGAGGTCCTCTCCAAATGAAATGAACTTCCTTATATAGAGGAAGGGTCT
TGCGAAGGATAGTGGGATTGTGCGTCATCCCTTACGTCAGTGGAGATATCACATCAATCCACTTGCTTTG
AAGACGTGGTTGGAACGTCTTCTTTTTCCACGATGCTCCTCGTGGGTGGGGGTCCATCTTTGGGACCACT
GTCGGCAGAGGCATCTTCAACGATGGCCTTTCCTTTATCGCAATGATGGCATTTGTAGGAGCCACCTTCC
TTTTCCACTATCTTCACAATAAAGTGACAGATAGCTGGGCAATGGAATCCGAGGAGGTTTCCGGATATTA
CCCTTTGTTGAAAAGTCTCAATTGCC
