>Addgene plasmid #50586 | pHSN6A01 | addgene partial sequence | sequence record 78434 | RB-F1 5'-ggataaaccttttcacgccc-3'
CGCTCTTTTCTCTTAGGTTTACCCGCCAATATATCCTGTCAAACACTGATAGTTTAAACTGAAGGCGGGA
AACGACAATCTGATCCAAGCTCAAGCTAAGCTCACGTGACGGAATTAAGCTTCGACTTGCCTTCCGCACA
ATACATCATTTCTTCTTAGCTTTTTTTCTTCTTCTTCGTTCATACAGTTTTTTTTTGTTTATCAGCTTAC
ATTTTCTTGAACCGTAGCTTTCGTTTTCTTCTTTTTAACTTTCCATTCGGAGTTTTTGTATCTTGTTTCA
TAGTTTGTCCCAGGATTAGAATGATTAGGCATCGAACCTTCAAGAATTTGATTGAATAAAACATCTTCAT
TCTTAAGATATGAAGATAATCTTCAAAAGGCCCCTGGGAATCTGAAAGAAGAGAAGCAGGCCCATTTATA
TGGGAAAGAACAATAGTATTTCTTATATAGGCCCATTTAAGTTGAAAACAATCTTCAAAAGTCCCACATC
GCTTAGATAAGAAAACGAAGCTGAGTTTATATACAGCTAGAGTCGAAGTAGTGATTGGGAGACCAACCCA
GTGGACATAAGCCTGTTCGGTTCGTAAGCTGTAATGCAAGTAGCGTATGCGCTCACGCAACTGGTCCAGA
ACCTTGACCGAACGCAGCGGTGGTAACGGCGCAGTGGCGGTTTTCATGGCTTGTTATGACTGTTTTTTTG
GGGTACAGTCTATGCCTCGGGCATCCAAGCAGCAAGCGCGTTACGCCGTGGGTCGATGTTTGATGTTATG
GAGCAGCAACGATGTTACGCA
