>Addgene plasmid #50586 | pHSN6A01 | addgene partial sequence | sequence record 78802 | NOSterm-R (new)
AGTCGGGCACATCGTATGGGTATGAGCCAACCTTCCGCTTCTTCTTAGGCGACCCCAGCATATCGAGGTC
AAAATCGTCCAGAGCGTCCGACCCGAGCATATCGAGGTCAAAGTCGTCGAGCGCGTCGCTCCCGAGCATA
TCGAGGTCGAAGTCGTCCAGGGCGTCGGAGCCCAGCATATCGAGGTCGAAATCGTCGAGGGCGTCCGACC
CGACCTTCCTCTTCTTCTTGGGGCTGCCGCTGCTGCCGACCTTCCTCTTCTTCTTAGGGCTGCCTGATGA
CCCGGACTTCTTCTTCTTCGCCTGCCCCGCCTTCTTCGTCGCCGCTGGCCGCTTGTCGCCCCCGAGCTGA
GACAGGTCGATGCGCGTCTCGTAGAGGCCGGTAATCGACTGGTGGATGAGGGTCGCGTCCAGGACCTCCT
TAGTGCTTGTGTACCTCTTGCGATCGATAGTTGTGTCGAAGTACTTGAAAGCAGCAGGGGCGCCGAGGTT
CGTCAGGGTGAAGAGATGAATGATATTCTCAGCCTGCTCCCTGATTGGCTTGTCGCGGTGCTTGTTGTAC
GCGGAGAGGACCTTATCCAGATTCGCGTCGGCCAGGATCACGCGCTTGGAGAACTCGGAAATCTGCTCAA
TGATCTCGTCGAGGTAATGCTTGTGCTGCTCGACGAACAGCTGCTTCTGCTCGTTGTCCTCGGGGCTGCC
CTTGAGCTTCTCG
